Addgene plasmid #107477: pCEP4-SERTR79V-myc
Purpose: Mammalian expression plasmid for codon optimized mutant hSERT with internal MYC tag inserted in ECL2, mutation R79V conferring gain of function phenotype, decreased surface expression
Depositing lab: Erik Procko. Depositing organization: University of Illinois at Urbana-Champaign. Publication: Deep Mutagenesis of a Transporter for Uptake of a Non-Native Substrate Identifies Conformationally Dynamic Regions. Young HJ, Chan M, Selvam B, Szymanski SK, Shukla D, Procko E. bioRxiv 2021.04.19.440442 10.1101/2021.04.19.440442.
Backbone
  Vector backbone: pCEP4
  Backbone manufacturer: Invitrogen
  Backbone size w/o insert (bp): 10410
  Vector type: Mammalian Expression
  Selectable markers: Hygromycin
Growth in bacteria
  Bacterial resistance: Ampicillin, 100 μg/mL
  Growth temperature: 37°C
  Growth strain: DH5alpha
  Copy number: High Copy
Gene/Insert
  Gene/Insert name: Serotonin Transporter (SERT) (alt name: SLC6A4)
  Species: H. sapiens (human)
  Insert size (bp): 1985
  Mutation: R79V
  Entrez Gene: SLC6A4 (a.k.a. 5-HTT, 5-HTTLPR, 5HTT, HTT, OCD1, SERT, SERT1, hSERT)
  Promoter: CMV
  Cloning method: Restriction Enzyme; 5′ cloning site NHE1 (not destroyed); 3′ cloning site XHO1 (not destroyed)
  Sequencing primers: 5′ CMV Forward; 3′ EBV Reverse
Terms and licenses: Academic/Nonprofit Terms; Industry Terms: Not Available to Industry
Depositor comments: Please visit https://doi.org/10.1101/2021.04.19.440442 for bioRxiv preprint.
How to cite: pCEP4-SERTR79V-myc was a gift from Erik Procko (Addgene plasmid # 107477 ; http://n2t.net/addgene:107477 ; RRID:Addgene_107477)
