[The description below was written by a language model from this plasmid's Addgene catalogue record and pLannotate feature annotations shown in this document.]
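Description:
pCEP4-SERTR79V-myc is a mammalian expression plasmid built on the Invitrogen pCEP4 episomal backbone, carrying a codon-optimized human serotonin transporter (SERT, gene SLC6A4) with the point mutation R79V. The roughly 2 kb insert was placed between NheI and XhoI sites, both retained, and sits downstream of the human cytomegalovirus immediate-early enhancer and promoter. Because the plasmid is circular, the SV40 polyadenylation signal annotated at the start of the 12,145 nt record lies just after the end of the coding sequence. A MYC epitope is inserted internally in extracellular loop 2 of the transporter, a position exposed on the outside of the cell. The feature table annotates the whole open reading frame simply as SLC6A4 and does not mark the tag separately.

In E. coli the plasmid is maintained at high copy through a ColE1/pUC-type origin and selected with ampicillin via β-lactamase. In mammalian cells, the Epstein-Barr virus oriP origin together with the EBNA1 coding sequence allows the plasmid to replicate and persist as an extrachromosomal episome in permissive primate cells. A hygromycin B phosphotransferase cassette, driven by an HSV thymidine kinase promoter and ended by the TK polyadenylation signal, provides selection. Several short annotated fragments (rop, TcR, tet promoter, large T antigen, and herpesvirus gL, gH and BRRF2 pieces) are most likely remnants of backbone construction rather than functional elements.

According to the depositor, R79V confers a gain-of-function phenotype accompanied by decreased surface expression. The construct comes from a deep mutagenesis study of transporter uptake of a non-native substrate and serves for expressing and characterizing this variant in cultured mammalian cells.
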