Features (pLannotate 1.2.2; 22 found; start..end, strand, type, name):
     14..148     -  polyA_signal   SV40 poly(A) signal: SV40 polyadenylation signal
    171..254     -  CDS            large T antigen (fragment): large T antigen from SV40 (simian virus 40)
    257..297     +  CDS            rop (fragment): Rop protein, which maintains plasmids at low copy number; rop
    409..427     -  misc_feature   MCS (fragment): pUC18/19 multiple cloning site
    873..2662    -  rep_origin     oriP: Epstein-Barr virus oriP replication origin (Yates et al., 2000)
   2663..2881    -  CDS            gL (fragment): GL_EBVB9 - Experimental evidence at protein level: Swiss-Prot protein existence level 1. The heterodimer glycoprotein H-glycoprotein L is required for the fusion of viral and plasma membranes leading to virus entry into the host cell. Acts as a functional inhibitor of gH and maintains gH in an inhibited form. Upon binding to host integrins, gL dissociates from gH leading to activation of the viral fusion glycoproteins gB and gH. Fusion of EBV with B-lymphocytes requires the additional receptor- binding protein gp42, which forms a complex with gH/gL. The heterodimer gH/gL targets also host EPHA
   2964..4889    -  CDS            EBNA1: Epstein-Barr nuclear antigen 1, also known as EBNA-1 crucial for latent viral infection, and for episomal amplification of vectors containing the oriP origin (Okita et al., 2013)
   4927..5271    -  CDS            BRRF2_EBVB9 (fragment): Protein inferred from homology: Swiss-Prot protein existence level 3. From Epstein-Barr virus (strain B95-8) (HHV-4) (Human herpesvirus 4).
   5274..5297    -  promoter       tet promoter (fragment): E. coli promoter for tetracycline efflux protein gene
   5410..5514    +  promoter       AmpR promoter: bla
   5515..6375    +  CDS            AmpR: β-lactamase; bla; confers resistance to ampicillin, carbenicillin, and related antibiotics
   6546..7134    +  rep_origin     ori: high-copy-number ColE1/pMB1/pBR322/pUC origin of replication
   7180..7338    -  CDS            TcR (fragment): tetracycline efflux protein; tet; confers resistance to tetracycline
   7459..7659    -  CDS            MDV035 (fragment): UL24_GAHVM - Protein inferred from homology: Swiss-Prot protein existence level 3. May play a role in the dispersal of host nucleolin from the nucleolus throughout the nucleus leading to a decrease in ribosome biogenesis. From Gallid herpesvirus 2 (strain Chicken/Md5/ATCC VR-987) (GaHV-2) (Marek's disease herpesvirus type 1).
   7648..7710    +  promoter       Mini-TK promoter: minimal herpes simplex virus (HSV) thymidine kinase promoter
   7753..8790    +  CDS            HygR: hygromycin B phosphotransferase confers resistance to hygromycin
   8832..8880    +  polyA_signal   HSV TK poly(A) signal: herpes simplex virus thymidine kinase polyadenylation signal (Cole and Stacy, 1985)
   9080..9304    +  CDS            gH (fragment): GH_HHV11 - Experimental evidence at protein level: Swiss-Prot protein existence level 1. The heterodimer glycoprotein H-glycoprotein L is required for the fusion of viral and plasma membranes leading to virus entry into the host cell. Following initial binding to host receptor, membrane fusion is mediated by the fusion machinery composed of gB and the heterodimer gH/gL. May also be involved in the fusion between the virion envelope and the outer nuclear membrane during virion morphogenesis. From Human herpesvirus 1 (strain 17) (HHV-1) (Human herpes simplex virus 1).
   9335..9360    -  CDS            bla(M) (fragment): β-lactamase lacking the signal sequence; bla(M); allows cytosolic expression of β-lactamase
   9534..9913    +  enhancer       CMV enhancer: human cytomegalovirus immediate early enhancer
   9915..10114   +  promoter       CMV promoter: human cytomegalovirus (CMV) immediate early promoter
  10172..12133   +  CDS            SLC6A4: SC6A4_HUMAN - Also known as HTT, SERT. Experimental evidence at protein level: Swiss-Prot protein existence level 1. Serotonin transporter whose primary function in the central nervous system involves the regulation of serotonergic signaling via transport of serotonin molecules from the synaptic cleft back into the pre-synaptic terminal for re-utilization. Plays a key role in mediating regulation of the availability of serotonin to other receptors of serotonergic systems. Terminates the action of serotonin and recycles it in a sodium-dependent manner. From Homo sapiens (Human).
>Addgene plasmid #107477 | pCEP4-SERTR79V-myc | depositor full sequence | sequence record 205621 | pCEP4-SERTR79V-myc sequence 12145 bps
GCCGGCAAGGCCGGATCCAGACATGATAAGATACATTGATGAGTTTGGACAAACCACAACTAGAATGCAG
TGAAAAAAATGCTTTATTTGTGAAATTTGTGATGCTATTGCTTTATTTGTAACCATTATAAGCTGCAATA
AACAAGTTAACAACAACAATTGCATTCATTTTATGTTTCAGGTTCAGGGGGAGGTGTGGGAGGTTTTTTA
AAGCAAGTAAAACCTCTACAAATGTGGTATGGCTGATTATGATCCGGCTGCCTCGCGCGTTTCGGTGATG
ACGGTGAAAACCTCTGACACATGCAGCTCCCGGAGACGGTCACAGCTTGTCTGTAAGCGGATGCCGGGAG
CAGACAAGCCCGTCAGGGCGCGTCAGCGGGTGTTGGCGGGTGTCGGGGCGCAGCCATGAGGTCGACTCTA
GAGGATCGATCCCCGCCCCGGACGAACTAAACCTGACTACGACATCTCTGCCCCTTCTTCGCGGGGCAGT
GCATGTAATCCCTTCAGTTGGTTGGTACAACTTGCCAACTGGGCCCTGTTCCACATGTGACACGGGGGGG
GACCAAACACAAAGGGGTTCTCTGACTGTAGTTGACATCCTTATAAATGGATGTGCACATTTGCCAACAC
TGAGTGGCTTTCATCCTGGAGCAGACTTTGCAGTCTGTGGACTGCAACACAACATTGCCTTTATGTGTAA
CTCTTGGCTGAAGCTCTTACACCAATGCTGGGGGACATGTACCTCCCAGGGGCCCAGGAAGACTACGGGA
GGCTACACCAACGTCAATCAGAGGGGCCTGTGTAGCTACCGATAAGCGGACCCTCAAGAGGGCATTAGCA
ATAGTGTTTATAAGGCCCCCTTGTTAACCCTAAACGGGTAGCATATGCTTCCCGGGTAGTAGTATATACT
ATCCAGACTAACCCTAATTCAATAGCATATGTTACCCAACGGGAAGCATATGCTATCGAATTAGGGTTAG
TAAAAGGGTCCTAAGGAACAGCGATATCTCCCACCCCATGAGCTGTCACGGTTTTATTTACATGGGGTCA
GGATTCCACGAGGGTAGTGAACCATTTTAGTCACAAGGGCAGTGGCTGAAGATCAAGGAGCGGGCAGTGA
ACTCTCCTGAATCTTCGCCTGCTTCTTCATTCTCCTTCGTTTAGCTAATAGAATAACTGCTGAGTTGTGA
ACAGTAAGGTGTATGTGAGGTGCTCGAAAACAAGGTTTCAGGTGACGCCCCCAGAATAAAATTTGGACGG
GGGGTTCAGTGGTGGCATTGTGCTATGACACCAATATAACCCTCACAAACCCCTTGGGCAATAAATACTA
GTGTAGGAATGAAACATTCTGAATATCTTTAACAATAGAAATCCATGGGGTGGGGACAAGCCGTAAAGAC
TGGATGTCCATCTCACACGAATTTATGGCTATGGGCAACACATAATCCTAGTGCAATATGATACTGGGGT
TATTAAGATGTGTCCCAGGCAGGGACCAAGACAGGTGAACCATGTTGTTACACTCTATTTGTAACAAGGG
GAAAGAGAGTGGACGCCGACAGCAGCGGACTCCACTGGTTGTCTCTAACACCCCCGAAAATTAAACGGGG
CTCCACGCCAATGGGGCCCATAAACAAAGACAAGTGGCCACTCTTTTTTTTGAAATTGTGGAGTGGGGGC
ACGCGTCAGCCCCCACACGCCGCCCTGCGGTTTTGGACTGTAAAATAAGGGTGTAATAACTTGGCTGATT
GTAACCCCGCTAACCACTGCGGTCAAACCACTTGCCCACAAAACCACTAATGGCACCCCGGGGAATACCT
GCATAAGTAGGTGGGCGGGCCAAGATAGGGGCGCGATTGCTGCGATCTGGAGGACAAATTACACACACTT
GCGCCTGAGCGCCAAGCACAGGGTTGTTGGTCCTCATATTCACGAGGTCGCTGAGAGCACGGTGGGCTAA
TGTTGCCATGGGTAGCATATACTACCCAAATATCTGGATAGCATATGCTATCCTAATCTATATCTGGGTA
GCATAGGCTATCCTAATCTATATCTGGGTAGCATATGCTATCCTAATCTATATCTGGGTAGTATATGCTA
TCCTAATTTATATCTGGGTAGCATAGGCTATCCTAATCTATATCTGGGTAGCATATGCTATCCTAATCTA
TATCTGGGTAGTATATGCTATCCTAATCTGTATCCGGGTAGCATATGCTATCCTAATAGAGATTAGGGTA
GTATATGCTATCCTAATTTATATCTGGGTAGCATATACTACCCAAATATCTGGATAGCATATGCTATCCT
AATCTATATCTGGGTAGCATATGCTATCCTAATCTATATCTGGGTAGCATAGGCTATCCTAATCTATATC
TGGGTAGCATATGCTATCCTAATCTATATCTGGGTAGTATATGCTATCCTAATTTATATCTGGGTAGCAT
AGGCTATCCTAATCTATATCTGGGTAGCATATGCTATCCTAATCTATATCTGGGTAGTATATGCTATCCT
AATCTGTATCCGGGTAGCATATGCTATCCTCATGCATATACAGTCAGCATATGATACCCAGTAGTAGAGT
GGGAGTGCTATCCTTTGCATATGCCGCCACCTCCCAAGGGGGCGTGAATTTTCGCTGCTTGTCCTTTTCC
TGCTGGTTGCTCCCATTCTTAGGTGAATTTAAGGAGGCCAGGCTAAAGCCGTCGCATGTCTGATTGCTCA
CCAGGTAAATGTCGCTAATGTTTTCCAACGCGAGAAGGTGTTGAGCGCGGAGCTGAGTGACGTGACAACA
TGGGTATGCCCAATTGCCCCATGTTGGGAGGACGAAAATGGTGACAAGACAGATGGCCAGAAATACACCA
ACAGCACGCATGATGTCTACTGGGGATTTATTCTTTAGTGCGGGGGAATACACGGCTTTTAATACGATTG
AGGGCGTCTCCTAACAAGTTACATCACTCCTGCCCTTCCTCACCCTCATCTCCATCACCTCCTTCATCTC
CGTCATCTCCGTCATCACCCTCCGCGGCAGCCCCTTCCACCATAGGTGGAAACCAGGGAGGCAAATCTAC
TCCATCGTCAAAGCTGCACACAGTCACCCTGATATTGCAGGTAGGAGCGGGCTTTGTCATAACAAGGTCC
TTAATCGCATCCTTCAAAACCTCAGCAAATATATGAGTTTGTAAAAAGACCATGAAATAACAGACAATGG
ACTCCCTTAGCGGGCCAGGTTGTGGGCCGGGTCCAGGGGCCATTCCAAAGGGGAGACGACTCAATGGTGT
AAGACGACATTGTGGAATAGCAAGGGCAGTTCCTCGCCTTAGGTTGTAAAGGGAGGTCTTACTACCTCCA
TATACGAACACACCGGCGACCCAAGTTCCTTCGTCGGTAGTCCTTTCTACGTGACTCCTAGCCAGGAGAG
CTCTTAAACCTTCTGCAATGTTCTCAAATTTCGGGTTGGAACCTCCTTGACCACGATGCTTTCCAAACCA
CCCTCCTTTTTTGCGCCTGCCTCCATCACCCTGACCCCGGGGTCCAGTGCTTGGGCCTTCTCCTGGGTCA
TCTGCGGGGCCCTGCTCTATCGCTCCCGGGGGCACGTCAGGCTCACCATCTGGGCCACCTTCTTGGTGGT
ATTCAAAATAATCGGCTTCCCCTACAGGGTGGAAAAATGGCCTTCTACCTGGAGGGGGCCTGCGCGGTGG
AGACCCGGATGATGATGACTGACTACTGGGACTCCTGGGCCTCTTTTCTCCACGTCCACGACCTCTCCCC
CTGGCTCTTTCACGACTTCCCCCCCTGGCTCTTTCACGTCCTCTACCCCGGCGGCCTCCACTACCTCCTC
GACCCCGGCCTCCACTACCTCCTCGACCCCGGCCTCCACTGCCTCCTCGACCCCGGCCTCCACCTCCTGC
TCCTGCCCCTCCTGCTCCTGCCCCTCCTCCTGCTCCTGCCCCTCCTGCCCCTCCTGCTCCTGCCCCTCCT
GCCCCTCCTGCTCCTGCCCCTCCTGCCCCTCCTGCTCCTGCCCCTCCTGCCCCTCCTCCTGCTCCTGCCC
CTCCTGCCCCTCCTCCTGCTCCTGCCCCTCCTGCCCCTCCTGCTCCTGCCCCTCCTGCCCCTCCTGCTCC
TGCCCCTCCTGCCCCTCCTGCTCCTGCCCCTCCTGCTCCTGCCCCTCCTGCTCCTGCCCCTCCTGCTCCT
GCCCCTCCTGCCCCTCCTGCCCCTCCTCCTGCTCCTGCCCCTCCTGCTCCTGCCCCTCCTGCCCCTCCTG
CCCCTCCTGCTCCTGCCCCTCCTCCTGCTCCTGCCCCTCCTGCCCCTCCTGCCCCTCCTCCTGCTCCTGC
CCCTCCTGCCCCTCCTCCTGCTCCTGCCCCTCCTCCTGCTCCTGCCCCTCCTGCCCCTCCTGCCCCTCCT
CCTGCTCCTGCCCCTCCTGCCCCTCCTCCTGCTCCTGCCCCTCCTCCTGCTCCTGCCCCTCCTGCCCCTC
CTGCCCCTCCTCCTGCTCCTGCCCCTCCTCCTGCTCCTGCCCCTCCTGCCCCTCCTGCCCCTCCTGCCCC
TCCTCCTGCTCCTGCCCCTCCTCCTGCTCCTGCCCCTCCTGCTCCTGCCCCTCCCGCTCCTGCTCCTGCT
CCTGTTCCACCGTGGGTCCCTTTGCAGCCAATGCAACTTGGACGTTTTTGGGGTCTCCGGACACCATCTC
TATGTCTTGGCCCTGATCCTGAGCCGCCCGGGGCTCCTGGTCTTCCGCCTCCTCGTCCTCGTCCTCTTCC
CCGTCCTCGTCCATGGTTATCACCCCCTCTTCTTTGAGGTCCACTGCCGCCGGAGCCTTCTGGTCCAGAT
GTGTCTCCCTTCTCTCCTAGGCCATTTCCAGGTCCTGTACCTGGCCCCTCGTCAGACATGATTCACACTA
AAAGAGATCAATAGACATCTTTATTAGACGACGCTCAGTGAATACAGGGAGTGCAGACTCCTGCCCCCTC
CAACAGCCCCCCCACCCTCATCCCCTTCATGGTCGCTGTCAGACAGATCCAGGTCTGAAAATTCCCCATC
CTCCGAACCATCCTCGTCCTCATCACCAATTACTCGCAGCCCGGAAAACTCCCGCTGAACATCCTCAAGA
TTTGCGTCCTGAGCCTCAAGCCAGGCCTCAAATTCCTCGTCCCCCTTTTTGCTGGACGGTAGGGATGGGG
ATTCTCGGGACCCCTCCTCTTCCTCTTCAAGGTCACCAGACAGAGATGCTACTGGGGCAACGGAAGAAAA
GCTGGGTGCGGCCTGTGAGGATCAGCTTATCGATGATAAGCTGTCAAACATGAGAATTCTTGAAGACGAA
AGGGCCTCGTGATACGCCTATTTTTATAGGTTAATGTCATGATAATAATGGTTTCTTAGACGTCAGGTGG
CACTTTTCGGGGAAATGTGCGCGGAACCCCTATTTGTTTATTTTTCTAAATACATTCAAATATGTATCCG
CTCATGAGACAATAACCCTGATAAATGCTTCAATAATATTGAAAAAGGAAGAGTATGAGTATTCAACATT
TCCGTGTCGCCCTTATTCCCTTTTTTGCGGCATTTTGCCTTCCTGTTTTTGCTCACCCAGAAACGCTGGT
GAAAGTAAAAGATGCTGAAGATCAGTTGGGTGCACGAGTGGGTTACATCGAACTGGATCTCAACAGCGGT
AAGATCCTTGAGAGTTTTCGCCCCGAAGAACGTTTTCCAATGATGAGCACTTTTAAAGTTCTGCTATGTG
GCGCGGTATTATCCCGTGTTGACGCCGGGCAAGAGCAACTCGGTCGCCGCATACACTATTCTCAGAATGA
CTTGGTTGAGTACTCACCAGTCACAGAAAAGCATCTTACGGATGGCATGACAGTAAGAGAATTATGCAGT
GCTGCCATAACCATGAGTGATAACACTGCGGCCAACTTACTTCTGACAACGATCGGAGGACCGAAGGAGC
TAACCGCTTTTTTGCACAACATGGGGGATCATGTAACTCGCCTTGATCGTTGGGAACCGGAGCTGAATGA
AGCCATACCAAACGACGAGCGTGACACCACGATGCCTGCAGCAATGGCAACAACGTTGCGCAAACTATTA
ACTGGCGAACTACTTACTCTAGCTTCCCGGCAACAATTAATAGACTGGATGGAGGCGGATAAAGTTGCAG
GACCACTTCTGCGCTCGGCCCTTCCGGCTGGCTGGTTTATTGCTGATAAATCTGGAGCCGGTGAGCGTGG
GTCTCGCGGTATCATTGCAGCACTGGGGCCAGATGGTAAGCCCTCCCGTATCGTAGTTATCTACACGACG
GGGAGTCAGGCAACTATGGATGAACGAAATAGACAGATCGCTGAGATAGGTGCCTCACTGATTAAGCATT
GGTAACTGTCAGACCAAGTTTACTCATATATACTTTAGATTGATTTAAAACTTCATTTTTAATTTAAAAG
GATCTAGGTGAAGATCCTTTTTGATAATCTCATGACCAAAATCCCTTAACGTGAGTTTTCGTTCCACTGA
GCGTCAGACCCCGTAGAAAAGATCAAAGGATCTTCTTGAGATCCTTTTTTTCTGCGCGTAATCTGCTGCT
TGCAAACAAAAAAACCACCGCTACCAGCGGTGGTTTGTTTGCCGGATCAAGAGCTACCAACTCTTTTTCC
GAAGGTAACTGGCTTCAGCAGAGCGCAGATACCAAATACTGTCCTTCTAGTGTAGCCGTAGTTAGGCCAC
CACTTCAAGAACTCTGTAGCACCGCCTACATACCTCGCTCTGCTAATCCTGTTACCAGTGGCTGCTGCCA
GTGGCGATAAGTCGTGTCTTACCGGGTTGGACTCAAGACGATAGTTACCGGATAAGGCGCAGCGGTCGGG
CTGAACGGGGGGTTCGTGCACACAGCCCAGCTTGGAGCGAACGACCTACACCGAACTGAGATACCTACAG
CGTGAGCTATGAGAAAGCGCCACGCTTCCCGAAGGGAGAAAGGCGGACAGGTATCCGGTAAGCGGCAGGG
TCGGAACAGGAGAGCGCACGAGGGAGCTTCCAGGGGGAAACGCCTGGTATCTTTATAGTCCTGTCGGGTT
TCGCCACCTCTGACTTGAGCGTCGATTTTTGTGATGCTCGTCAGGGGGGCGGAGCCTATGGAAAAACGCC
AGCAACGCGGCCTTTTTACGGTTCCTGGCCTTTTGCTGGCCTTGAAGCTGTCCCTGATGGTCGTCATCTA
CCTGCCTGGACAGCATGGCCTGCAACGCGGGCATCCCGATGCCGCCGGAAGCGAGAAGAATCATAATGGG
GAAGGCCATCCAGCCTCGCGTCGCGAACGCCAGCAAGACGTAGCCCAGCGCGTCGGCCCCGAGATGCGCC
GCGTGCGGCTGCTGGAGATGGCGGACGCGATGGATATGTTCTGCCAAGGGTTGGTTTGCGCATTCACAGT
TCTCCGCAAGAATTGATTGGCTCCAATTCTTGGAGTGGTGAATCCGTTAGCGAGGTGCCGCCCTGCTTCA
TCCCCGTGGCCCGTTGCTCGCGTTTGCTGGCGGTGTCCCCGGAAGAAATATATTTGCATGTCTTTAGTTC
TATGATGACACAAACCCCGCCCAGCGTCTTGTCATTGGCGAATTCGAACACGCAGATGCAGTCGGGGCGG
CGCGGTCCGAGGTCCACTTCGCATATTAAGGTGACGCGTGTGGCCTCGAACACCGAGCGACCCTGCAGCG
ACCCGCTTAACAGCGTCAACAGCGTGCCGCAGATCCCGGGGGGCAATGAGATATGAAAAAGCCTGAACTC
ACCGCGACGTCTGTCGAGAAGTTTCTGATCGAAAAGTTCGACAGCGTCTCCGACCTGATGCAGCTCTCGG
AGGGCGAAGAATCTCGTGCTTTCAGCTTCGATGTAGGAGGGCGTGGATATGTCCTGCGGGTAAATAGCTG
CGCCGATGGTTTCTACAAAGATCGTTATGTTTATCGGCACTTTGCATCGGCCGCGCTCCCGATTCCGGAA
GTGCTTGACATTGGGGAATTCAGCGAGAGCCTGACCTATTGCATCTCCCGCCGTGCACAGGGTGTCACGT
TGCAAGACCTGCCTGAAACCGAACTGCCCGCTGTTCTGCAGCCGGTCGCGGAGGCCATGGATGCGATCGC
TGCGGCCGATCTTAGCCAGACGAGCGGGTTCGGCCCATTCGGACCGCAAGGAATCGGTCAATACACTACA
TGGCGTGATTTCATATGCGCGATTGCTGATCCCCATGTGTATCACTGGCAAACTGTGATGGACGACACCG
TCAGTGCGTCCGTCGCGCAGGCTCTCGATGAGCTGATGCTTTGGGCCGAGGACTGCCCCGAAGTCCGGCA
CCTCGTGCACGCGGATTTCGGCTCCAACAATGTCCTGACGGACAATGGCCGCATAACAGCGGTCATTGAC
TGGAGCGAGGCGATGTTCGGGGATTCCCAATACGAGGTCGCCAACATCTTCTTCTGGAGGCCGTGGTTGG
CTTGTATGGAGCAGCAGACGCGCTACTTCGAGCGGAGGCATCCGGAGCTTGCAGGATCGCCGCGGCTCCG
GGCGTATATGCTCCGCATTGGTCTTGACCAACTCTATCAGAGCTTGGTTGACGGCAATTTCGATGATGCA
GCTTGGGCGCAGGGTCGATGCGACGCAATCGTCCGATCCGGAGCCGGGACTGTCGGGCGTACACAAATCG
CCCGCAGAAGCGCGGCCGTCTGGACCGATGGCTGTGTAGAAGTACTCGCCGATAGTGGAAACCGACGCCC
CAGCACTCGTCCGGATCGGGAGATGGGGGAGGCTAACTGAAACACGGAAGGAGACAATACCGGAAGGAAC
CCGCGCTATGACGGCAATAAAAAGACAGAATAAAACGCACGGGTGTTGGGTCGTTTGTTCATAAACGCGG
GGTTCGGTCCCAGGGCTGGCACTCTGTCGATACCCCACCGAGACCCCATTGGGGCCAATACGCCCGCGTT
TCTTCCTTTTCCCCACCCCACCCCCCAAGTTCGGGTGAAGGCCCAGGGCTCGCAGCCAACGTCGGGGCGG
CAGGCCCTGCCATAGCCACTGGCCCCGTGGGTTAGGGACGGGGTCCCCCATGGGGAATGGTTTATGGTTC
GTGGGGGTTATTATTTTGGGCGTTGCGTGGGGTCAGGTCCACGACTGGACTGAGCAGACAGACCCATGGT
TTTTGGATGGCCTGGGCATGGACCGCATGTACTGGCGCGACACGAACACCGGGCGTCTGTGGCTGCCAAA
CACCCCCGACCCCCAAAAACCACCGCGCGGATTTCTGGCGTGCCAAGCTAGTCGACCAATTCTCATGTTT
GACAGCTTATCATCGCAGATCCGGGCAACGTTGTTGCCATTGCTGCAGGCGCAGAACTGGTAGGTATGGA
AGATCTATACATTGAATCAATATTGGCAATTAGCCATATTAGTCATTGGTTATATAGCATAAATCAATAT
TGGCTATTGGCCATTGCATACGTTGTATCTATATCATAATATGTACATTTATATTGGCTCATGTCCAATA
TGACCGCCATGTTGACATTGATTATTGACTAGTTATTAATAGTAATCAATTACGGGGTCATTAGTTCATA
GCCCATATATGGAGTTCCGCGTTACATAACTTACGGTAAATGGCCCGCCTGGCTGACCGCCCAACGACCC
CCGCCCATTGACGTCAATAATGACGTATGTTCCCATAGTAACGCCAATAGGGACTTTCCATTGACGTCAA
TGGGTGGAGTATTTACGGTAAACTGCCCACTTGGCAGTACATCAAGTGTATCATATGCCAAGTCCGCCCC
CTATTGACGTCAATGACGGTAAATGGCCCGCCTGGCATTATGCCCAGTACATGACCTTACGGGACTTTCC
TACTTGGCAGTACATCTACGTATTAGTCATCGCTATTACCATGGTGATGCGGTTTTGGCAGTACACCAAT
GGGCGTGGATAGCGGTTTGACTCACGGGGATTTCCAAGTCTCCACCCCATTGACGTCAATGGGAGTTTGT
TTTGGCACCAAAATCAACGGGACTTTCCAAAATGTCGTAATAACCCCGCCCCGTTGACGCAAATGGGCGG
TAGGCGTGTACGGTGGGAGGTCTATATAAGCAGAGCTCGTTTAGTGAACCGTCAGATCTCTAGAAGCTGG
GTACCAGCTGCTAGCGCCACCATGGAGACCACCCCCCTGAACAGTCAAAAGCAACTCTCTGCCTGTGAGG
ATGGAGAGGACTGTCAGGAGAATGGCGTTCTTCAAAAGGTTGTACCCACCCCTGGAGATAAGGTGGAAAG
CGGCCAGATTTCCAACGGCTACAGCGCCGTGCCATCACCTGGAGCCGGGGATGATACACGGCACAGCATT
CCCGCAACCACCACGACACTGGTTGCAGAGCTTCACCAGGGCGAGGTAGAGACGTGGGGCAAAAAGGTAG
ATTTTCTGCTTTCCGTGATCGGTTACGCGGTCGATCTGGGGAACGTGTGGAGGTTCCCTTACATTTGTTA
CCAAAACGGAGGGGGTGCCTTCTTGCTGCCCTACACAATTATGGCGATTTTTGGGGGTATCCCGCTCTTC
TACATGGAACTGGCCTTGGGTCAGTACCACCGGAACGGCTGCATTAGCATTTGGCGCAAGATATGCCCCA
TTTTCAAGGGAATCGGATACGCAATCTGTATAATCGCGTTCTATATTGCATCATATTACAACACCATCAT
GGCCTGGGCCCTTTATTACTTGATCAGCAGTTTCACCGACCAATTGCCGTGGACGAGCTGTAAGAACTCA
TGGAATACCGGGAACTGTACCAACTACTTCTCTGAGGACAGCTCAGGAGGTAGCGGGGGTGAACAGAAGC
TGATTAGCGAGGAGGACTTGGGCAGTCCAGGCGGAAGCGGCAACATCACTTGGACACTCCATAGTACGAG
CCCCGCAGAGGAGTTTTACACCAGGCACGTACTGCAGATTCATAGGAGCAAGGGTCTGCAAGACCTGGGC
GGTATTAGCTGGCAGCTCGCATTGTGCATAATGTTGATCTTTACGGTGATCTATTTCTCTATCTGGAAGG
GAGTAAAGACATCCGGCAAGGTGGTGTGGGTGACGGCGACCTTCCCCTACATTATACTCAGCGTGTTGTT
GGTGAGGGGGGCAACCCTGCCTGGGGCCTGGCGAGGCGTGCTGTTCTATCTCAAGCCAAACTGGCAGAAG
CTTCTTGAAACCGGAGTGTGGATCGACGCGGCCGCGCAAATCTTCTTTTCCCTCGGTCCCGGCTTCGGGG
TCCTTCTGGCATTCGCAAGCTACAACAAGTTCAACAATAACTGCTACCAGGACGCCCTCGTGACAAGTGT
AGTGAACTGCATGACCTCTTTCGTGAGCGGGTTTGTGATCTTCACAGTACTCGGATATATGGCTGAGATG
AGGAACGAAGATGTTAGTGAGGTTGCCAAAGACGCTGGCCCGAGCCTGTTGTTCATCACATACGCCGAGG
CTATCGCGAACATGCCCGCATCTACTTTCTTCGCCATCATCTTTTTCCTGATGCTGATAACCCTTGGGCT
GGATAGCACCTTCGCCGGACTGGAGGGTGTCATCACTGCCGTTCTCGACGAGTTCCCCCATGTGTGGGCC
AAGCGACGGGAAAGGTTCGTGCTGGCCGTCGTAATCACATGCTTCTTCGGCTCACTGGTGACCCTTACCT
TTGGCGGTGCGTACGTGGTCAAGCTGCTCGAAGAGTACGCCACTGGACCGGCGGTTCTGACCGTGGCATT
GATCGAGGCCGTGGCCGTAAGCTGGTTTTACGGCATCACGCAGTTCTGTAGGGACGTGAAAGAGATGCTG
GGCTTTTCTCCCGGTTGGTTTTGGAGGATTTGTTGGGTAGCAATTAGCCCCCTGTTTCTCCTTTTCATTA
TTTGCTCTTTTCTGATGTCTCCACCGCAGCTCCGACTGTTTCAGTACAACTACCCCTACTGGTCAATTAT
CCTGGGCTATTGTATCGGCACCTCAAGTTTCATCTGCATCCCCACATACATCGCATACAGACTGATAATT
ACGCCCGGTACTTTTAAGGAGCGAATCATTAAAAGCATAACCCCCGAAACCCCCACCGAGATCCCTTGTG
GCGATATAAGACTCAATGCGGTCTAATAGCTCGAG
