>Addgene plasmid #107477 | pCEP4-SERTR79V-myc | addgene partial sequence | sequence record 205620 | Addgene Partial NGS Result
TTTTTGGGGTCTCCGGACACCATCTCTATGTCTTGGCCCTGATCCTGAGCCGCCCGGGGCTCCTGGTCTT
CCGCCTCCTCGTCCTCGTCCTCTTCCCCGTCCTCGTCCATGGTTATCACCCCCTCTTCTTTGAGGTCCAC
TGCCGCCGGAGCCTTCTGGTCCAGATGTGTCTCCCTTCTCTCCTAGGCCATTTCCAGGTCCTGTACCTGG
CCCCTCGTCAGACATGATTCACACTAAAAGAGATCAATAGACATCTTTATTAGACGACGCTCAGTGAATA
CAGGGAGTGCAGACTCCTGCCCCCTCCAACAGCCCCCCCACCCTCATCCCCTTCATGGTCGCTGTCAGAC
AGATCCAGGTCTGAAAATTCCCCATCCTCCGAACCATCCTCGTCCTCATCACCAATTACTCGCAGCCCGG
AAAACTCCCGCTGAACATCCTCAAGATTTGCGTCCTGAGCCTCAAGCCAGGCCTCAAATTCCTCGTCCCC
CTTTTTGCTGGACGGTAGGGATGGGGATTCTCGGGACCCCTCCTCTTCCTCTTCAAGGTCACCAGACAGA
GATGCTACTGGGGCAACGGAAGAAAAGCTGGGTGCGGCCTGTGAGGATCAGCTTATCGATGATAAGCTGT
CAAACATGAGAATTCTTGAAGACGAAAGGGCCTCGTGATACGCCTATTTTTATAGGTTAATGTCATGATA
ATAATGGTTTCTTAGACGTCAGGTGGCACTTTTCGGGGAAATGTGCGCGGAACCCCTATTTGTTTATTTT
TCTAAATACATTCAAATATGTATCCGCTCATGAGACAATAACCCTGATAAATGCTTCAATAATATTGAAA
AAGGAAGAGTATGAGTATTCAACATTTCCGTGTCGCCCTTATTCCCTTTTTTGCGGCATTTTGCCTTCCT
GTTTTTGCTCACCCAGAAACGCTGGTGAAAGTAAAAGATGCTGAAGATCAGTTGGGTGCACGAGTGGGTT
ACATCGAACTGGATCTCAACAGCGGTAAGATCCTTGAGAGTTTTCGCCCCGAAGAACGTTTTCCAATGAT
GAGCACTTTTAAAGTTCTGCTATGTGGCGCGGTATTATCCCGTGTTGACGCCGGGCAAGAGCAACTCGGT
CGCCGCATACACTATTCTCAGAATGACTTGGTTGAGTACTCACCAGTCACAGAAAAGCATCTTACGGATG
GCATGACAGTAAGAGAATTATGCAGTGCTGCCATAACCATGAGTGATAACACTGCGGCCAACTTACTTCT
GACAACGATCGGAGGACCGAAGGAGCTAACCGCTTTTTTGCACAACATGGGGGATCATGTAACTCGCCTT
GATCGTTGGGAACCGGAGCTGAATGAAGCCATACCAAACGACGAGCGTGACACCACGATGCCTGCAGCAA
TGGCAACAACGTTGCGCAAACTATTAACTGGCGAACTACTTACTCTAGCTTCCCGGCAACAATTAATAGA
CTGGATGGAGGCGGATAAAGTTGCAGGACCACTTCTGCGCTCGGCCCTTCCGGCTGGCTGGTTTATTGCT
GATAAATCTGGAGCCGGTGAGCGTGGGTCTCGCGGTATCATTGCAGCACTGGGGCCAGATGGTAAGCCCT
CCCGTATCGTAGTTATCTACACGACGGGGAGTCAGGCAACTATGGATGAACGAAATAGACAGATCGCTGA
GATAGGTGCCTCACTGATTAAGCATTGGTAACTGTCAGACCAAGTTTACTCATATATACTTTAGATTGAT
TTAAAACTTCATTTTTAATTTAAAAGGATCTAGGTGAAGATCCTTTTTGATAATCTCATGACCAAAATCC
CTTAACGTGAGTTTTCGTTCCACTGAGCGTCAGACCCCGTAGAAAAGATCAAAGGATCTTCTTGAGATCC
TTTTTTTCTGCGCGTAATCTGCTGCTTGCAAACAAAAAAACCACCGCTACCAGCGGTGGTTTGTTTGCCG
GATCAAGAGCTACCAACTCTTTTTCCGAAGGTAACTGGCTTCAGCAGAGCGCAGATACCAAATACTGTCC
TTCTAGTGTAGCCGTAGTTAGGCCACCACTTCAAGAACTCTGTAGCACCGCCTACATACCTCGCTCTGCT
AATCCTGTTACCAGTGGCTGCTGCCAGTGGCGATAAGTCGTGTCTTACCGGGTTGGACTCAAGACGATAG
TTACCGGATAAGGCGCAGCGGTCGGGCTGAACGGGGGGTTCGTGCACACAGCCCAGCTTGGAGCGAACGA
CCTACACCGAACTGAGATACCTACAGCGTGAGCTATGAGAAAGCGCCACGCTTCCCGAAGGGAGAAAGGC
GGACAGGTATCCGGTAAGCGGCAGGGTCGGAACAGGAGAGCGCACGAGGGAGCTTCCAGGGGGAAACGCC
TGGTATCTTTATAGTCCTGTCGGGTTTCGCCACCTCTGACTTGAGCGTCGATTTTTGTGATGCTCGTCAG
GGGGGCGGAGCCTATGGAAAAACGCCAGCAACGCGGCCTTTTTACGGTTCCTGGCCTTTTGCTGGCCTTG
AAGCTGTCCCTGATGGTCGTCATCTACCTGCCTGGACAGCATGGCCTGCAACGCGGGCATCCCGATGCCG
CCGGAAGCGAGAAGAATCATAATGGGGAAGGCCATCCAGCCTCGCGTCGCGAACGCCAGCAAGACGTAGC
CCAGCGCGTCGGCCCCGAGATGCGCCGCGTGCGGCTGCTGGAGATGGCGGACGCGATGGATATGTTCTGC
CAAGGGTTGGTTTGCGCATTCACAGTTCTCCGCAAGAATTGATTGGCTCCAATTCTTGGAGTGGTGAATC
CGTTAGCGAGGTGCCGCCCTGCTTCATCCCCGTGGCCCGTTGCTCGCGTTTGCTGGCGGTGTCCCCGGAA
GAAATATATTTGCATGTCTTTAGTTCTATGATGACACAAACCCCGCCCAGCGTCTTGTCATTGGCGAATT
CGAACACGCAGATGCAGTCGGGGCGGCGCGGTCCGAGGTCCACTTCGCATATTAAGGTGACGCGTGTGGC
CTCGAACACCGAGCGACCCTGCAGCGACCCGCTTAACAGCGTCAACAGCGTGCCGCAGATCCCGGGGGGC
AATGAGATATGAAAAAGCCTGAACTCACCGCGACGTCTGTCGAGAAGTTTCTGATCGAAAAGTTCGACAG
CGTCTCCGACCTGATGCAGCTCTCGGAGGGCGAAGAATCTCGTGCTTTCAGCTTCGATGTAGGAGGGCGT
GGATATGTCCTGCGGGTAAATAGCTGCGCCGATGGTTTCTACAAAGATCGTTATGTTTATCGGCACTTTG
CATCGGCCGCGCTCCCGATTCCGGAAGTGCTTGACATTGGGGAATTCAGCGAGAGCCTGACCTATTGCAT
CTCCCGCCGTGCACAGGGTGTCACGTTGCAAGACCTGCCTGAAACCGAACTGCCCGCTGTTCTGCAGCCG
GTCGCGGAGGCCATGGATGCGATCGCTGCGGCCGATCTTAGCCAGACGAGCGGGTTCGGCCCATTCGGAC
CGCAAGGAATCGGTCAATACACTACATGGCGTGATTTCATATGCGCGATTGCTGATCCCCATGTGTATCA
CTGGCAAACTGTGATGGACGACACCGTCAGTGCGTCCGTCGCGCAGGCTCTCGATGAGCTGATGCTTTGG
GCCGAGGACTGCCCCGAAGTCCGGCACCTCGTGCACGCGGATTTCGGCTCCAACAATGTCCTGACGGACA
ATGGCCGCATAACAGCGGTCATTGACTGGAGCGAGGCGATGTTCGGGGATTCCCAATACGAGGTCGCCAA
CATCTTCTTCTGGAGGCCGTGGTTGGCTTGTATGGAGCAGCAGACGCGCTACTTCGAGCGGAGGCATCCG
GAGCTTGCAGGATCGCCGCGGCTCCGGGCGTATATGCTCCGCATTGGTCTTGACCAACTCTATCAGAGCT
TGGTTGACGGCAATTTCGATGATGCAGCTTGGGCGCAGGGTCGATGCGACGCAATCGTCCGATCCGGAGC
CGGGACTGTCGGGCGTACACAAATCGCCCGCAGAAGCGCGGCCGTCTGGACCGATGGCTGTGTAGAAGTA
CTCGCCGATAGTGGAAACCGACGCCCCAGCACTCGTCCGGATCGGGAGATGGGGGAGGCTAACTGAAACA
CGGAAGGAGACAATACCGGAAGGAACCCGCGCTATGACGGCAATAAAAAGACAGAATAAAACGCACGGGT
GTTGGGTCGTTTGTTCATAAACGCGGGGTTCGGTCCCAGGGCTGGCACTCTGTCGATACCCCACCGAGAC
CCCATTGGGGCCAATACGCCCGCGTTTCTTCCTTTTCCCCACCCCACCCCCCAAGTTCGGGTGAAGGCCC
AGGGCTCGCAGCCAACGTCGGGGCGGCAGGCCCTGCCATAGCCACTGGCCCCGTGGGTTAGGGACGGGGT
CCCCCATGGGGAATGGTTTATGGTTCGTGGGGGTTATTATTTTGGGCGTTGCGTGGGGTCAGGTCCACGA
CTGGACTGAGCAGACAGACCCATGGTTTTTGGATGGCCTGGGCATGGACCGCATGTACTGGCGCGACACG
AACACCGGGCGTCTGTGGCTGCCAAACACCCCCGACCCCCAAAAACCACCGCGCGGATTTCTGGCGTGCC
AAGCTAGTCGACCAATTCTCATGTTTGACAGCTTATCATCGCAGATCCGGGCAACGTTGTTGCCATTGCT
GCAGGCGCAGAACTGGTAGGTATGGAAGATCTATACATTGAATCAATATTGGCAATTAGCCATATTAGTC
ATTGGTTATATAGCATAAATCAATATTGGCTATTGGCCATTGCATACGTTGTATCTATATCATAATATGT
ACATTTATATTGGCTCATGTCCAATATGACCGCCATGTTGACATTGATTATTGACTAGTTATTAATAGTA
ATCAATTACGGGGTCATTAGTTCATAGCCCATATATGGAGTTCCGCGTTACATAACTTACGGTAAATGGC
CCGCCTGGCTGACCGCCCAACGACCCCCGCCCATTGACGTCAATAATGACGTATGTTCCCATAGTAACGC
CAATAGGGACTTTCCATTGACGTCAATGGGTGGAGTATTTACGGTAAACTGCCCACTTGGCAGTACATCA
AGTGTATCATATGCCAAGTCCGCCCCCTATTGACGTCAATGACGGTAAATGGCCCGCCTGGCATTATGCC
CAGTACATGACCTTACGGGACTTTCCTACTTGGCAGTACATCTACGTATTAGTCATCGCTATTACCATGG
TGATGCGGTTTTGGCAGTACACCAATGGGCGTGGATAGCGGTTTGACTCACGGGGATTTCCAAGTCTCCA
CCCCATTGACGTCAATGGGAGTTTGTTTTGGCACCAAAATCAACGGGACTTTCCAAAATGTCGTAATAAC
CCCGCCCCGTTGACGCAAATGGGCGGTAGGCGTGTACGGTGGGAGGTCTATATAAGCAGAGCTCGTTTAG
TGAACCGTCAGATCTCTAGAAGCTGGGTACCAGCTGCTAGCGCCACCATGGAGACCACCCCCCTGAACAG
TCAAAAGCAACTCTCTGCCTGTGAGGATGGAGAGGACTGTCAGGAGAATGGCGTTCTTCAAAAGGTTGTA
CCCACCCCTGGAGATAAGGTGGAAAGCGGCCAGATTTCCAACGGCTACAGCGCCGTGCCATCACCTGGAG
CCGGGGATGATACACGGCACAGCATTCCCGCAACCACCACGACACTGGTTGCAGAGCTTCACCAGGGCGA
GGTAGAGACGTGGGGCAAAAAGGTAGATTTTCTGCTTTCCGTGATCGGTTACGCGGTCGATCTGGGGAAC
GTGTGGAGGTTCCCTTACATTTGTTACCAAAACGGAGGGGGTGCCTTCTTGCTGCCCTACACAATTATGG
CGATTTTTGGGGGTATCCCGCTCTTCTACATGGAACTGGCCTTGGGTCAGTACCACCGGAACGGCTGCAT
TAGCATTTGGCGCAAGATATGCCCCATTTTCAAGGGAATCGGATACGCAATCTGTATAATCGCGTTCTAT
ATTGCATCATATTACAACACCATCATGGCCTGGGCCCTTTATTACTTGATCAGCAGTTTCACCGACCAAT
TGCCGTGGACGAGCTGTAAGAACTCATGGAATACCGGGAACTGTACCAACTACTTCTCTGAGGACAGCTC
AGGAGGTAGCGGGGGTGAACAGAAGCTGATTAGCGAGGAGGACTTGGGCAGTCCAGGCGGAAGCGGCAAC
ATCACTTGGACACTCCATAGTACGAGCCCCGCAGAGGAGTTTTACACCAGGCACGTACTGCAGATTCATA
GGAGCAAGGGTCTGCAAGACCTGGGCGGTATTAGCTGGCAGCTCGCATTGTGCATAATGTTGATCTTTAC
GGTGATCTATTTCTCTATCTGGAAGGGAGTAAAGACATCCGGCAAGGTGGTGTGGGTGACGGCGACCTTC
CCCTACATTATACTCAGCGTGTTGTTGGTGAGGGGGGCAACCCTGCCTGGGGCCTGGCGAGGCGTGCTGT
TCTATCTCAAGCCAAACTGGCAGAAGCTTCTTGAAACCGGAGTGTGGATCGACGCGGCCGCGCAAATCTT
CTTTTCCCTCGGTCCCGGCTTCGGGGTCCTTCTGGCATTCGCAAGCTACAACAAGTTCAACAATAACTGC
TACCAGGACGCCCTCGTGACAAGTGTAGTGAACTGCATGACCTCTTTCGTGAGCGGGTTTGTGATCTTCA
CAGTACTCGGATATATGGCTGAGATGAGGAACGAAGATGTTAGTGAGGTTGCCAAAGACGCTGGCCCGAG
CCTGTTGTTCATCACATACGCCGAGGCTATCGCGAACATGCCCGCATCTACTTTCTTCGCCATCATCTTT
TTCCTGATGCTGATAACCCTTGGGCTGGATAGCACCTTCGCCGGACTGGAGGGTGTCATCACTGCCGTTC
TCGACGAGTTCCCCCATGTGTGGGCCAAGCGACGGGAAAGGTTCGTGCTGGCCGTCGTAATCACATGCTT
CTTCGGCTCACTGGTGACCCTTACCTTTGGCGGTGCGTACGTGGTCAAGCTGCTCGAAGAGTACGCCACT
GGACCGGCGGTTCTGACCGTGGCATTGATCGAGGCCGTGGCCGTAAGCTGGTTTTACGGCATCACGCAGT
TCTGTAGGGACGTGAAAGAGATGCTGGGCTTTTCTCCCGGTTGGTTTTGGAGGATTTGTTGGGTAGCAAT
TAGCCCCCTGTTTCTCCTTTTCATTATTTGCTCTTTTCTGATGTCTCCACCGCAGCTCCGACTGTTTCAG
TACAACTACCCCTACTGGTCAATTATCCTGGGCTATTGTATCGGCACCTCAAGTTTCATCTGCATCCCCA
CATACATCGCATACAGACTGATAATTACGCCCGGTACTTTTAAGGAGCGAATCATTAAAAGCATAACCCC
CGAAACCCCCACCGAGATCCCTTGTGGCGATATAAGACTCAATGCGGTCTAATAGCTCGAGGCCGGCAAG
GCCGGATCCAGACATGATAAGATACATTGATGAGTTTGGACAAACCACAACTAGAATGCAGTGAAAAAAA
TGCTTTATTTGTGAAATTTGTGATGCTATTGCTTTATTTGTAACCATTATAAGCTGCAATAAACAAGTTA
ACAACAACAATTGCATTCATTTTATGTTTCAGGTTCAGGGGGAGGTGTGGGAGGTTTTTTAAAGCAAGTA
AAACCTCTACAAATGTGGTATGGCTGATTATGATCCGGCTGCCTCGCGCGTTTCGGTGATGACGGTGAAA
ACCTCTGACACATGCAGCTCCCGGAGACGGTCACAGCTTGTCTGTAAGCGGATGCCGGGAGCAGACAAGC
CCGTCAGGGCGCGTCAGCGGGTGTTGGCGGGTGTCGGGGCGCAGCCATGAGGTCGACTCTAGAGGATCGA
TCCCCGCCCCGGACGAACTAAACCTGACTACGACATCTCTGCCCCTTCTTCGCGGGGCAGTGCATGTAAT
CCCTTCAGTTGGTTGGTACAACTTGCCAACTGGGCCCTGTTCCACATGTGACACGGGGGGGGACCAAACA
CAAAGGGGTTCTCTGACTGTAGTTGACATCCTTATAAATGGATGTGCACATTTGCCAACACTGAGTGGCT
TTCATCCTGGAGCAGACTTTGCAGTCTGTGGACTGCAACACAACATTGCCTTTATGTGTAACTCTTGGCT
GAAGCTCTTACACCAATGCTGGGGGACATGTACCTCCCAGGGGCCCAGGAAGACTACGGGAGGCTACACC
AACGTCAATCAGAGGGGCCTGTGTAGCTACCGATAAGCGGACCCTCAAGAGGGCATTAGCAATAGTGTTT
ATAAGGCCCCCTTGTTAACCCTAAACGGGTAGCATATGCTTCCCGGGTAGTAGTATATACTATCCAGACT
AACCCTAATTCAATAGCATATGTTACCCAACGGGAAGCATATGCTATCGAATTAGGGTTAGTAAAAGGGT
CCTAAGGAACAGCGATATCTCCCACCCCATGAGCTGTCACGGTTTTATTTACATGGGGTCAGGATTCCAC
GAGGGTAGTGAACCATTTTAGTCACAAGGGCAGTGGCTGAAGATCAAGGAGCGGGCAGTGAACTCTCCTG
AATCTTCGCCTGCTTCTTCATTCTCCTTCGTTTAGCTAATAGAATAACTGCTGAGTTGTGAACAGTAAGG
TGTATGTGAGGTGCTCGAAAACAAGGTTTCAGGTGACGCCCCCAGAATAAAATTTGGACGGGGGGTTCAG
TGGTGGCATTGTGCTATGACACCAATATAACCCTCACAAACCCCTTGGGCAATAAATACTAGTGTAGGAA
TGAAACATTCTGAATATCTTTAACAATAGAAATCCATGGGGTGGGGACAAGCCGTAAAGACTGGATGTCC
ATCTCACACGAATTTATGGCTATGGGCAACACATAATCCTAGTGCAATATGATACTGGGGTTATTAAGAT
GTGTCCCAGGCAGGGACCAAGACAGGTGAACCATGTTGTTACACTCTATTTGTAACAAGGGGAAAGAGAG
TGGACGCCGACAGCAGCGGACTCCACTGGTTGTCTCTAACACCCCCGAAAATTAAACGGGGCTCCACGCC
AATGGGGCCCATAAACAAAGACAAGTGGCCACTCTTTTTTTTGAAATTGTGGAGTGGGGGCACGCGTCAG
CCCCCACACGCCGCCCTGCGGTTTTGGACTGTAAAATAAGGGTGTAATAACTTGGCTGATTGTAACCCCG
CTAACCACTGCGGTCAAACCACTTGCCCACAAAACCACTAATGGCACCCCGGGGAATACCTGCATAAGTA
GGTGGGCGGGCCAAGATAGGGGCGCGATTGCTGCGATCTGGAGGACAAATTACACACACTTGCGCCTGAG
CGCCAAGCACAGGGTTGTTGGTCCTCATATTCACGAGGTCGCTGAGAGCACGGTGGGCTAATGTTGCCAT
GGGTAGCATATACTACCCAAATATCTGGATAGCATATGCTATCCTAATCTATATCTGGGTAGCATAGGCT
ATCCTAATCTATATCTGGGTAGCATATGCTATCCTAATCTATATCTGGGTAGTATATGCTATCCTAATTT
ATATCTGGGTAGCATAGGCTATCCTAATCTATATCTGGGTAGCATATGCTATCCTAATCTATATCTGGGT
AGTATATGCTATCCTAATCTGTATCCGGGTAGCATATGCTATCCTAATAGAGATTAGGGTAGTATATGCT
ATCCTAATTTATATCTGGGTAGCATATACTACCCAAATATCTGGATAGCATATGCTATCCTAATCTATAT
CTGGGTAGCATATGCTATCCTAATCTATATCTGGGTAGCATAGGCTATCCTAATCTATATCTGGGTAGCA
TATGCTATCCTAATCTATATCTGGGTAGTATATGCTATCCTAATTTATATCTGGGTAGCATAGGCTATCC
TAATCTATATCTGGGTAGCATATGCTATCCTAATCTATATCTGGGTAGTATATGCTATCCTAATCTGTAT
CCGGGTAGCATATGCTATCCTCATGCATATACAGTCAGCATATGATACCCAGTAGTAGAGTGGGAGTGCT
ATCCTTTGCATATGCCGCCACCTCCCAAGGGGGCGTGAATTTTCGCTGCTTGTCCTTTTCCTGCTGGTTG
CTCCCATTCTTAGGTGAATTTAAGGAGGCCAGGCTAAAGCCGTCGCATGTCTGATTGCTCACCAGGTAAA
TGTCGCTAATGTTTTCCAACGCGAGAAGGTGTTGAGCGCGGAGCTGAGTGACGTGACAACATGGGTATGC
CCAATTGCCCCATGTTGGGAGGACGAAAATGGTGACAAGACAGATGGCCAGAAATACACCAACAGCACGC
ATGATGTCTACTGGGGATTTATTCTTTAGTGCGGGGGAATACACGGCTTTTAATACGATTGAGGGCGTCT
CCTAACAAGTTACATCACTCCTGCCCTTCCTCACCCTCATCTCCATCACCTCCTTCATCTCCGTCATCTC
CGTCATCACCCTCCGCGGCAGCCCCTTCCACCATAGGTGGAAACCAGGGAGGCAAATCTACTCCATCGTC
AAAGCTGCACACAGTCACCCTGATATTGCAGGTAGGAGCGGGCTTTGTCATAACAAGGTCCTTAATCGCA
TCCTTCAAAACCTCAGCAAATATATGAGTTTGTAAAAAGACCATGAAATAACAGACAATGGACTCCCTTA
GCGGGCCAGGTTGTGGGCCGGGTCCAGGGGCCATTCCAAAGGGGAGACGACTCAATGGTGTAAGACGACA
TTGTGGAATAGCAAGGGCAGTTCCTCGCCTTAGGTTGTAAAGGGAGGTCTTACTACCTCCATATACGAAC
ACACCGGCGACCCAAGTTCCTTCGTCGGTAGTCCTTTCTACGTGACTCCTAGCCAGGAGAGCTCTTAAAC
CTTCTGCAATGTTCTCAAATTTCGGGTTGGAACCTCCTTGACCACGATGCTTTCCAAACCACCCTCCTTT
TTTGCGCCTGCCTCCATCACCCTGACCCCGGGGTCCAGTGCTTGGGCCTTCTCCTGGGTCATCTGCGGGG
CCCTGCTCTATCGCTCCCGGGGGCACGTCAGGCTCACCATCTGGGCCACCTTCTTGGTGGTATTCAAAAT
AATCGGCTTCCCCTACAGGGTGGAAAAATGGCCTTCTACCTGGAGGGGGCCTGCGCGGTGGAGACCCGGA
TGATGATGACTGACTACTGGGACTCCTGGGCCTCTTTTCTCCACGTCCACGACCTCTCCCCCTGGCTCTT
TCACGACTTCCCCCCCTGGCTCTTTCACGTCCTCTACCCCGGCGGCCTCCACTACCTCCTCGACCCCGGC
CTCCACTACCTCCTCGACCCCGGCCTCCACTGCCTCCTCGACCCCGGCCTCCACCTCCTGCTCCTGCCCC
TCCTGCTCCTGCC
